>Addgene plasmid #126677 | pCMVtight-UPRT-T2A-RFP-IRES-CD | addgene full sequence | sequence record 246721 | Addgene NGS Result
GGGTCTCTCTGGTTAGACCAGATCTGAGCCTGGGAGCTCTCTGGCTAACTAGGGAACCCACTGCTTAAGC
CTCAATAAAGCTTGCCTTGAGTGCTTCAAGTAGTGTGTGCCCGTCTGTTGTGTGACTCTGGTAACTAGAG
ATCCCTCAGACCCTTTTAGTCAGTGTGGAAAATCTCTAGCAGTGGCGCCCGAACAGGGACTTGAAAGCGA
AAGGGAAACCAGAGGAGCTCTCTCGACGCAGGACTCGGCTTGCTGAAGCGCGCACGGCAAGAGGCGAGGG
GCGGCGACTGGTGAGTACGCCAAAAATTTTGACTAGCGGAGGCTAGAAGGAGAGAGATGGGTGCGAGAGC
GTCAGTATTAAGCGGGGGAGAATTAGATCGCGATGGGAAAAAATTCGGTTAAGGCCAGGGGGAAAGAAAA
AATATAAATTAAAACATATAGTATGGGCAAGCAGGGAGCTAGAACGATTCGCAGTTAATCCTGGCCTGTT
AGAAACATCAGAAGGCTGTAGACAAATACTGGGACAGCTACAACCATCCCTTCAGACAGGATCAGAAGAA
CTTAGATCATTATATAATACAGTAGCAACCCTCTATTGTGTGCATCAAAGGATAGAGATAAAAGACACCA
AGGAAGCTTTAGACAAGATAGAGGAAGAGCAAAACAAAAGTAAGACCACCGCACAGCAAGCGGCCGCTGA
TCTTCAGACCTGGAGGAGGAGATATGAGGGACAATTGGAGAAGTGAATTATATAAATATAAAGTAGTAAA
AATTGAACCATTAGGAGTAGCACCCACCAAGGCAAAGAGAAGAGTGGTGCAGAGAGAAAAAAGAGCAGTG
GGAATAGGAGCTTTGTTCCTTGGGTTCTTGGGAGCAGCAGGAAGCACTATGGGCGCAGCGTCAATGACGC
TGACGGTACAGGCCAGACAATTATTGTCTGGTATAGTGCAGCAGCAGAACAATTTGCTGAGGGCTATTGA
GGCGCAACAGCATCTGTTGCAACTCACAGTCTGGGGCATCAAGCAGCTCCAGGCAAGAATCCTGGCTGTG
GAAAGATACCTAAAGGATCAACAGCTCCTGGGGATTTGGGGTTGCTCTGGAAAACTCATTTGCACCACTG
CTGTGCCTTGGAATGCTAGTTGGAGTAATAAATCTCTGGAACAGATTTGGAATCACACGACCTGGATGGA
GTGGGACAGAGAAATTAACAATTACACAAGCTTAATACACTCCTTAATTGAAGAATCGCAAAACCAGCAA
GAAAAGAATGAACAAGAATTATTGGAATTAGATAAATGGGCAAGTTTGTGGAATTGGTTTAACATAACAA
ATTGGCTGTGGTATATAAAATTATTCATAATGATAGTAGGAGGCTTGGTAGGTTTAAGAATAGTTTTTGC
TGTACTTTCTATAGTGAATAGAGTTAGGCAGGGATATTCACCATTATCGTTTCAGACCCACCTCCCAACC
CCGAGGGGACCCGACAGGCCCGAAGGAATAGAAGAAGAAGGTGGAGAGAGAGACAGAGACAGATCCATTC
GATTAGTGAACGGATCTCGACGGTATCGGTTAACTTTTAAAAGAAAAGGGGGGATTGGGGGGTACAGTGC
AGGGGAAAGAATAGTAGACATAATAGCAACAGACATACAAACTAAAGAATTACAAAAACAAATTACAAAA
ATTCAAAATTTTATCGATCACGAGACTAGCCTCGAGTTTACTCCCTATCAGTGATAGAGAACGTATGTCG
AGTTTACTCCCTATCAGTGATAGAGAACGATGTCGAGTTTACTCCCTATCAGTGATAGAGAACGTATGTC
GAGTTTACTCCCTATCAGTGATAGAGAACGTATGTCGAGTTTACTCCCTATCAGTGATAGAGAACGTATG
TCGAGTTTATCCCTATCAGTGATAGAGAACGTATGTCGAGTTTACTCCCTATCAGTGATAGAGAACGTAT
GTCGAGGTAGGCGTGTACGGTGGGAGGCCTATATAAGCAGAGCTCGTTTAGTGAACCGTCAGATCGCCTG
GAGAATTCGAGCTCGGTACCCGGGGATCCACCGGTTCGTCGACTAGTCCAGTGTGGTGGAATTCTGCAGA
TATCAACAAGTTTGTACAAAAAAGCAGGCTTTAAAGGAACCAATTCAGTCGACTGGATCTCGAGCTCAAG
CTTCGAAGCCGCCACCATGGCCTACCCCTACGATGTGCCCGATTACGCCACTAGTGCTAGCAGATCTGCG
GCCAAC
[732 nt withheld, positions 2247-2978]
GAGGGCAGAGGAAGTCTTCTAACATGCGGTGACGTGGAGGAGAATCCCGGCCCTTCCGGGATGAGCGAGC
TGATCAAGGAGAACATGCACATGAAGCTGTACATGGAGGGCACCGTGAACAACCACCACTTCAAGTGCAC
ATCCGAGGGCGAAGGCAAGCCCTACGAGGGCACCCAGACCATGAAGATCAAGGTGGTCGAGGGCGGCCCT
CTCCCCTTCGCCTTCGACATCCTGGCTACCAGCTTCATGTACGGCAGCAAAGCCTTCATCAACCACACCC
AGGGCATCCCCGACTTCTTTAAGCAGTCCTTCCCTGAGGGCTTCACATGGGAGAGAATCACCACATACGA
AGACGGGGGCGTGCTGACCGCTACCCAGGACACCAGCTTCCAGAACGGCTGCATCATCTACAACGTCAAG
ATCAACGGGGTGAACTTCCCATCCAACGGCCCTGTGATGCAGAAGAAAACACGCGGCTGGGAGGCCAACA
CCGAGATGCTGTACCCCGCTGACGGCGGCCTGAGAGGCCACAGCCAGATGGCCCTGAAGCTCGTGGGCGG
GGGCTACCTGCACTGCTCCTTCAAGACCACATACAGATCCAAGAAACCCGCTAAGAACCTCAAGATGCCC
GGCTTCCACTTCGTGGACCACAGACTGGAAAGAATCAAGGAGGCCGACAAAGAGACCTACGTCGAGCAGC
ACGAGATGGCTGTGGCCAAGTACTGCGACCTCCCTAGCAAACTGGGGCACAGATAAGGATCCGCGGCCGC
AAATTCCGCCCCTCTCCCTCCCCCCCCCCTAACGTTACTGGCCGAAGCCGCTTGGAATAAGGCCGGTGTG
CGTTTGTCTATATGTTATTTTCCACCATATTGCCGTCTTTTGGCAATGTGAGGGCCCGGAAACCTGGCCC
TGTCTTCTTGACGAGCATTCCTAGGGGTCTTTCCCCTCTCGCCAAGGGAATGCAAGGTCTGTTGAATGTC
GTGAAGGAAGCAGTTCCTCTGGAAGCTTCTTGAAGACAAACAACGTCTGTAGCGACCCTTTGCAGGCAGC
GGAACCCCCCACCTGGCGACAGGTGCCTCTGCGGCCAAAAGCCACGTGTATAAGATACACCTGCAAAGGC
GGCACAACCCCAGTGCCACGTTGTGAGTTGGATAGTTGTGGAAAGAGTCAAATGGCTCTCCTCAAGCGTA
TTCAACAAGGGGCTGAAGGATGCCCAGAAGGTACCCCATTGTATGGGATCTGATCTGGGGCCTCGGTGCA
CATGCTTTACATGTGTTTAGTCGAGGTTAAAAAAACGTCTAGGCCCCCCGAACCACGGGGACGTGGTTTT
CCTTTGAAAAACACGATAATACCATGGCCACCGAGTACTTCGAAGCCACC
[474 nt withheld, positions 4359-4832]
TAGTCTAGACCCAGCTTTCTTGTACAAAGTGGTTGATATCCAGCACAGTGGCGGCCGCTCGACAATCAAC
CTCTGGATTACAAAATTTGTGAAAGATTGACTGGTATTCTTAACTATGTTGCTCCTTTTACGCTATGTGG
ATACGCTGCTTTAATGCCTTTGTATCATGCTATTGCTTCCCGTATGGCTTTCATTTTCTCCTCCTTGTAT
AAATCCTGGTTGCTGTCTCTTTATGAGGAGTTGTGGCCCGTTGTCAGGCAACGTGGCGTGGTGTGCACTG
TGTTTGCTGACGCAACCCCCACTGGTTGGGGCATTGCCACCACCTGTCAGCTCCTTTCCGGGACTTTCGC
TTTCCCCCTCCCTATTGCCACGGCGGAACTCATCGCCGCCTGCCTTGCCCGCTGCTGGACAGGGGCTCGG
CTGTTGGGCACTGACAATTCCGTGGTGTTGTCGGGGAAGCTGACGTCCTTTCCATGGCTGCTCGCCTGTG
TTGCCACCTGGATTCTGCGCGGGACGTCCTTCTGCTACGTCCCTTCGGCCCTCAATCCAGCGGACCTTCC
TTCCCGCGGCCTGCTGCCGGCTCTGCGGCCTCTTCCGCGTCTTCGCCTTCGCCCTCAGACGAGTCGGATC
TCCCTTTGGGCCGCCTCCCCGCCTGGAATTCTGCAGATATCCGGTTAGTAATGAGTTTGGAATTAATTCT
GTGGAATGTGTGTCAGTTAGGGTGTGGAAAGTCCCCAGGCTCCCCAGCAGGCAGAAGTATGCAAAGCATG
CATCTCAATTAGTCAGCAACCAGGTGTGGAAAGTCCCCAGGCTCCCCAGCAGGCAGAAGTATGCAAAGCA
TGCATCTCAATTAGTCAGCAACCATAGTCCCGCCCCTAACTCCGCCCATCCCGCCCCTAACTCCGCCCAG
TTCCGCCCATTCTCCGCCCCATGGCTGACTAATTTTTTTTATTTATGCAGAGGCCGAGGCCGCCTCTGCC
TCTGAGCTATTCCAGAAGTAGTGAGGAGGCTTTTTTGGAGGCCTAGGCTTTTGCAAAAAGCTCCCGGGAG
CTTGTATATCCATTTTCGGATCTGATCAGCACGTGTTGACAATTAATCATCGGCATAGTATATCGGCATA
GTATAATACGACAAGGTGAGGAACTAAACCATGGCCAAGCCTTTGTCTCAAGAAGAATCCACCCTCATTG
AAAGAGCAACGGCTACAATCAACAGCATCCCCATCTCTGAAGACTACAGCGTCGCCAGCGCAGCTCTCTC
TAGCGACGGCCGCATCTTCACTGGTGTCAATGTATATCATTTTACTGGGGGACCTTGTGCAGAACTCGTG
GTGCTGGGCACTGCTGCTGCTGCGGCAGCTGGCAACCTGACTTGTATCGTCGCGATCGGAAATGAGAACA
GGGGCATCTTGAGCCCCTGCGGACGGTGCCGACAGGTGCTTCTCGATCTGCATCCTGGGATCAAAGCCAT
AGTGAAGGACAGTGATGGACAGCCGACGGCAGTTGGGATTCGTGAATTGCTGCCCTCTGGTTATGTGTGG
GAGGGCTAAGCACAATTCGAGCTCGGTACCTTTAAGACCAATGACTTACAAGGCAGCTGTAGATCTTAGC
CACTTTTTAAAAGAAAAGGGGGGACTGGAAGGGCTAGCTCACTCCCAACGAAGACAAGATCTGCTTTTTG
CTTGTACTGGGTCTCTCTGGTTAGACCAGATCTGAGCCTGGGAGCTCTCTGGCTAACTAGGGAACCCACT
GCTTAAGCCTCAATAAAGCTTGCCTTGAGTGCTTCAAGTAGTGTGTGCCCGTCTGTTGTGTGACTCTGGT
AACTAGAGATCCCTCAGACCCTTTTAGTCAGTGTGGAAAATCTCTAGCAGTAGTAGTTCATGTCATCTTA
TTATTCAGTATTTATAACTTGCAAAGAAATGAATATCAGAGAGTGAGAGGAACTTGTTTATTGCAGCTTA
TAATGGTTACAAATAAAGCAATAGCATCACAAATTTCACAAATAAAGCATTTTTTTCACTGCATTCTAGT
TGTGGTTTGTCCAAACTCATCAATGTATCTTATCATGTCTGGCTCTAGCTATCCCGCCCCTAACTCCGCC
CATCCCGCCCCTAACTCCGCCCAGTTCCGCCCATTCTCCGCCCCATGGCTGACTAATTTTTTTTATTTAT
GCAGAGGCCGAGGCCGCCTCGGCCTCTGAGCTATTCCAGAAGTAGTGAGGAGGCTTTTTTGGAGGCCTAG
GGACGTACCCAATTCGCCCTATAGTGAGTCGTATTACGCGCGCTCACTGGCCGTCGTTTTACAACGTCGT
GACTGGGAAAACCCTGGCGTTACCCAACTTAATCGCCTTGCAGCACATCCCCCTTTCGCCAGCTGGCGTA
ATAGCGAAGAGGCCCGCACCGATCGCCCTTCCCAACAGTTGCGCAGCCTGAATGGCGAATGGG
[124 nt withheld, positions 7276-7399]
C
[91 nt withheld, positions 7401-7491]
A
[49 nt withheld, positions 7493-7541]
CCTTTGACGTTGGAGTCCACGTTCTTT
[37 nt withheld, positions 7569-7605]
ACCCTATCTCGGTCTATTCTTTTGATTTATAAGGGATTTTGCCGATTTCGGCCTATTGGTTAAAAAATGA
GCTGATTTAACAAAAATTTAACGCGAATTTTAACAAAATATTAACGCTTACAATTTAGGTGGCACTTTTC
GGGGAAATGTGCGCGGAACCCCTATTTGTTTATTTTTCTAAATACATTCAAATATGTATCCGCTCATGAG
ACAATAACCCTGATAAATGCTTCAATAATATTGAAAAAGGAAGAGTATGAGTATTCAACATTTCCGTGTC
GCCCTTATTCCCTTTTTTGCGGCATTTTGCCTTCCTGTTTTTGCTCACCCAGAAACGCTGGTGAAAGTAA
AAGATGCTGAAGATCAGTTGGGTGCACGAGTGGGTTACATCGAACTGGATCTCAACAGCGGTAAGATCCT
TGAGAGTTTTCGCCCCGAAGAACGTTTTCCAATGATGAGCACTTTTAAAGTTCTGCTATGTGGCGCGGTA
TTATCCCGTATTGACGCCGGGCAAGAGCAACTCGGTCGCCGCATACACTATTCTCAGAATGACTTGGTTG
AGTACTCACCAGTCACAGAAAAGCATCTTACGGATGGCATGACAGTAAGAGAATTATGCAGTGCTGCCAT
AACCATGAGTGATAACACTGCGGCCAACTTACTTCTGACAACGATCGGAGGACCGAAGGAGCTAACCGCT
TTTTTGCACAACATGGGGGATCATGTAACTCGCCTTGATCGTTGGGAACCGGAGCTGAATGAAGCCATAC
CAAACGACGAGCGTGACACCACGATGCCTGTAGCAATGGCAACAACGTTGCGCAAACTATTAACTGGCGA
ACTACTTACTCTAGCTTCCCGGCAACAATTAATAGACTGGATGGAGGCGGATAAAGTTGCAGGACCACTT
CTGCGCTCGGCCCTTCCGGCTGGCTGGTTTATTGCTGATAAATCTGGAGCCGGTGAGCGTGGGTCTCGCG
GTATCATTGCAGCACTGGGGCCAGATGGTAAGCCCTCCCGTATCGTAGTTATCTACACGACGGGGAGTCA
GGCAACTATGGATGAACGAAATAGACAGATCGCTGAGATAGGTGCCTCACTGATTAAGCATTGGTAACTG
TCAGACCAAGTTTACTCATATATACTTTAGATTGATTTAAAACTTCATTTTTAATTTAAAAGGATCTAGG
TGAAGATCCTTTTTGATAATCTCATGACCAAAATCCCTTAACGTGAGTTTTCGTTCCACTGAGCGTCAGA
CCCCGTAGAAAAGATCAAAGGATCTTCTTGAGATCCTTTTTTTCTGCGCGTAATCTGCTGCTTGCAAACA
AAAAAACCACCGCTACCAGCGGTGGTTTGTTTGCCGGATCAAGAGCTACCAACTCTTTTTCCGAAGGTAA
CTGGCTTCAGCAGAGCGCAGATACCAAATACTGTTCTTCTAGTGTAGCCGTAGTTAGGCCACCACTTCAA
GAACTCTGTAGCACCGCCTACATACCTCGCTCTGCTAATCCTGTTACCAGTGGCTGCTGCCAGTGGCGAT
AAGTCGTGTCTTACCGGGTTGGACTCAAGACGATAGTTACCGGATAAGGCGCAGCGGTCGGGCTGAACGG
GGGGTTCGTGCACACAGCCCAGCTTGGAGCGAACGACCTACACCGAACTGAGATACCTACAGCGTGAGCT
ATGAGAAAGCGCCACGCTTCCCGAAGGGAGAAAGGCGGACAGGTATCCGGTAAGCGGCAGGGTCGGAACA
GGAGAGCGCACGAGGGAGCTTCCAGGGGGAAACGCCTGGTATCTTTATAGTCCTGTCGGGTTTCGCCACC
TCTGACTTGAGCGTCGATTTTTGTGATGCTCGTCAGGGGGGCGGAGCCTATGGAAAAACGCCAGCAACGC
GGCCTTTTTACGGTTCCTGGCCTTTTGCTGGCCTTTTGCTCACATGTTCTTTCCTGCGTTATCCCCTGAT
TCTGTGGATAACCGTATTACCGCCTTTGAGTGAGCTGATACCGCTCGCCGCAGCCGAACGACCGAGCGCA
GCGAGTCAGTGAGCGAGGAAGCGGAAGAGCGCCCAATACGCAAACCGCCTCTCCCCGCGCGTTGGCCGAT
TCATTAATGCAGCTGGCACGACAGGTTTCCCGACTGGAAAGCGGGCAGTGAGCGCAACGCAATTAATGTG
AGTTAGCTCACTCATTAGGCACCCCAGGCTTTACACTTTATGCTTCCGGCTCGTATGTTGTGTGGAATTG
TGAGCGGATAACAATTTCACACAGGAAACAGCTATGACCATGATTACGCCAAGCGCGCAATTAACCCTCA
CTAAAGGGAACAAAAGCTGGAGCTGCAAGCTTAATGTAGTCTTATGCAATACTCTTGTAGTCTTGCAACA
TGGTAACGATGAGTTAGCAACATGCCTTACAAGGAGAGAAAAAGCACCGTGCATGCCGATTGGTGGAAGT
AAGGTGGTACGATCGTGCCTTATTAGGAAGGCAACAGACGGGTCTGACATGGATTGGACGAACCACTGAA
TTGCCGCATTGCAGAGATATTGTATTTAAGTGCCTAGCTCGATACATAAAC
Features (pLannotate 1.2.2; 35 found; start..end, strand, type, name):
      1..181     +  LTR            5' LTR (truncated): truncated 5' long terminal repeat (LTR) from HIV-1
    228..353     +  misc_feature   HIV-1 Ψ: packaging signal of human immunodeficiency virus type 1
    337..700     +  CDS            HIV-1 gag (fragment): gag protein from human immunodeficiency virus 1; gag
    846..1079    +  misc_feature   RRE: The Rev response element (RRE) of HIV-1 allows for Rev-dependent mRNA export from the nucleus to the cytoplasm.
   1456..1556    +  CDS            Rev (fragment): human immunodeficiency virus 1 (HIV-1) Rev protein; rev; enhances nuclear export of unspliced and incompletely spliced viral mRNAs
   1575..1692    +  misc_feature   cPPT/CTS: central polypurine tract and central termination sequence of HIV-1
   1714..2028    +  promoter       tight TRE promoter: Tet-responsive promoter PTight, consisting of seven tet operator sequences followed by the minimal CMV promoter
   2033..2059    +  misc_feature   MCS (fragment): pUC18/19 multiple cloning site
   2106..2130    +  protein_bind   attB1: mutant version of attB; recombination site for the Gateway® BP reaction BP Clonase™
   2156..2177    +  misc_feature   MCS (fragment): multiple cloning site
   2247..2978    +  CDS            uprt (sequence withheld): UPP_TOXGO - Experimental evidence at protein level: Swiss-Prot protein existence level 1. Catalyzes the conversion of uracil and 5-phospho-alpha-D- ribose 1-diphosphate (PRPP) to UMP and diphosphate. From Toxoplasma gondii.
   3039..3731    +  CDS            TurboRFP: TurboRFP is a basic (constitutively fluorescent) orange fluorescent protein published in 2007, derived from Entacmaea quadricolor. It has low acid sensitivity.
   3757..4339    +  misc_feature   IRES2: internal ribosome entry site (IRES) of the encephalomyocarditis virus (EMCV)
   4359..4832    +  CDS            FCY1 (sequence withheld): FCY1_YEAST - Experimental evidence at protein level: Swiss-Prot protein existence level 1. Catalyzes the hydrolytic deamination of cytosine to uracil or 5-methylcytosine to thymine. Is involved in the pyrimidine salvage pathway, which allows the cell to utilize cytosine for pyrimidine nucleotide synthesis. From Saccharomyces cerevisiae (strain ATCC 204508 / S288c) (Baker's yeast).
   4841..4865    -  protein_bind   attB2: mutant version of attB; recombination site for the Gateway® BP reaction BP Clonase™
   4896..5484    +  misc_feature   WPRE: woodchuck hepatitis virus posttranscriptional regulatory element
   5540..5869    +  promoter       SV40 promoter: SV40 enhancer and early promoter
   5917..5964    +  promoter       EM7 promoter: synthetic bacterial promoter&nbsp
   5983..6381    +  CDS            BSD: blasticidin S deaminase; Aspergillus terreus BSD; confers resistance to blasticidin
   6398..6535    +  CDS            nef (fragment): NEF_HV1LA - Experimental evidence at protein level: Swiss-Prot protein existence level 1. Extracellular Nef protein targets CD4(+) T-lymphocytes for apoptosis by interacting with CXCR4 surface receptors. From Human immunodeficiency virus type 1 group M subtype B (isolate Lai) (HIV-1).
   6521..6701    +  LTR            5' LTR (truncated): truncated 5' long terminal repeat (LTR) from HIV-1
   6773..6894    +  polyA_signal   SV40 poly(A) signal: SV40 polyadenylation signal
   6934..7069    +  rep_origin     SV40 ori: SV40 origin of replication
   7090..7108    -  promoter       T7 promoter: promoter for bacteriophage T7 RNA polymerase
   7116..7271    +  CDS            lacZα (fragment): LacZα fragment of β-galactosidase; lacZ fragment
   7276..7704    +  rep_origin     f1 ori (sequence partly withheld): f1 bacteriophage origin of replication; arrow indicates direction of (+) strand synthesis
   7757..7861    +  promoter       AmpR promoter: bla
   7862..8722    +  CDS            AmpR: β-lactamase; bla; confers resistance to ampicillin, carbenicillin, and related antibiotics
   8893..9481    +  rep_origin     ori: high-copy-number ColE1/pMB1/pBR322/pUC origin of replication
   9664..9756    +  CDS            lacI (fragment): lac repressor; lacI; The lac repressor binds to the lac operator to inhibit transcription in E. coli. This inhibition can be relieved by adding lactose or isopropyl-β-D-thiogalactopyranoside (IPTG).
   9769..9790    +  protein_bind   CAP binding site: CAP binding activates transcription in the presence of cAMP. E. coli catabolite activator protein
   9805..9835    +  promoter       lac promoter: promoter for the E. coli lac operon
   9843..9859    +  protein_bind   lac operator: The lac repressor binds to the lac operator to inhibit transcription in E. coli. This inhibition can be relieved by adding lactose or isopropyl-β-D-thiogalactopyranoside (IPTG). lac repressor encoded by lacI
   9904..9922    +  promoter       T3 promoter: promoter for bacteriophage T3 RNA polymerase
   9950..10176   +  promoter       RSV promoter: Rous sarcoma virus enhancer/promoter
