[The description below was written by a language model from this plasmid's Addgene catalogue record and pLannotate feature annotations shown in this document.]
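Description:
pCMVtight-UPRT-T2A-RFP-IRES-CD is an HIV-1-based lentiviral transfer plasmid built on the pLenti CMVtight backbone, from which the original eGFP was removed and replaced by Gibson assembly. It is propagated in E. coli through a high-copy ColE1/pUC origin with ampicillin resistance (an f1 origin is also present). The viral portion has the layout typical of a third-generation vector: an RSV promoter driving a truncated 5' LTR, the Ψ packaging signal with a gag fragment, the RRE for Rev-dependent export, cPPT/CTS, WPRE, and a truncated 3' LTR followed by an SV40 poly(A) signal. Although the backbone name mentions Puro, both the catalogue entry and the feature table indicate blasticidin selection, with an SV40 promoter (plus bacterial EM7 promoter) driving blasticidin S deaminase downstream of the WPRE.

The payload is a single transcript expressed from the tight TRE promoter, seven tet operators fused to a minimal CMV promoter, so expression depends on doxycycline and a tetracycline transactivator, which is not annotated on this plasmid and would have to be supplied separately. The transcript encodes Toxoplasma gondii uracil phosphoribosyltransferase (UPRT), joined according to the construct name by a T2A self-cleaving peptide to TurboRFP. This is followed by an EMCV IRES that directs independent translation of S. cerevisiae cytosine deaminase (FCY1). Gateway attB1 and attB2 sites flank the cassette. Cytosine deaminase converts cytosine to uracil and UPRT converts uracil to UMP, so together the enzymes give expressing cells a pyrimidine salvage route, while RFP marks induced cells. The associated publication describes Flura-seq, used to study early metastatic colonization. The sequenced record is 10,176 nt, slightly larger than the catalogued total of about 9,900 bp.
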