Addgene plasmid #126677: pCMVtight-UPRT-T2A-RFP-IRES-CD
Purpose: Doxycycline inducible expression of UPRT and CD along with reporter RFP
Depositing lab: Joan Massague. Depositing organization: Memorial Sloan-Kettering Cancer Center. Publication: Flura-seq identifies organ-specific metabolic adaptations during early metastatic colonization. Basnet H, Tian L, Ganesh K, Huang YH, Macalinao DG, Brogi E, Finley LW, Massague J. Elife. 2019 Mar 26;8. pii: 43627. doi: 10.7554/eLife.43627. PubMed 30912515.
Backbone
  Vector backbone: pLenti CMVtight Puro
  Backbone manufacturer: addgene
  Backbone size w/o insert (bp): 7900
  Total vector size (bp): 9900
  Modifications to backbone: cloned out eGFP
  Selectable markers: Blasticidin
Growth in bacteria
  Bacterial resistance: Ampicillin, 100 μg/mL
  Growth temperature: 30°C
  Growth strain: NEB Stable
  Copy number: High Copy
Gene/Insert
  Gene/Insert name: UPRT-T2A-RFP-IRES-CD (alt names: uracil phosphoribosyltransferase; TGME49_312480; cytosine-deaminase)
  Species: S. cerevisiae (budding yeast); Toxoplasma gondii
  Insert size (bp): 2000
  GenBank ID: XP_002364470.1
  Entrez Gene: FCY1 (a.k.a. YPR062W)
  Promoter: tight TRE
  Cloning method: Gibson Cloning
  Sequencing primers: 5′ CMVtightFORW; 3′ WPRErev
Resource information
  A portion of this plasmid was derived from a plasmid made by: UPRT: Addgene #47110; CD: Addgene #35102; pLenti CMVtight vector: Addgene #26431
Terms and licenses: Academic/Nonprofit Terms; Industry Terms: Not Available to Industry
How to cite: pCMVtight-UPRT-T2A-RFP-IRES-CD was a gift from Joan Massague (Addgene plasmid # 126677 ; http://n2t.net/addgene:126677 ; RRID:Addgene_126677)
